LOCUS       Exported 7614 bp ds-DNA circular SYN 12-MAY-2021
DEFINITION  Human expression plasmid for SpCas9 Cluster 1 variant (HypaCas9):
            CMV-T7-hSpCas9-Cluster1(N692A, M694A, Q695A,
            H698A)-NLS(SV40)-3xFLAG.
ACCESSION   .
VERSION     .
KEYWORDS    BPK4410 - human expression plasmid for SpCas9 Cluster 1 (HypaC...
SOURCE      synthetic DNA construct
  ORGANISM  synthetic DNA construct
REFERENCE   1 (bases 1 to 7614)
  AUTHORS   Chen JS, Dagdas YS, Kleinstiver BP, Welch MM, Sousa AA, Harrington
            LB, Sternberg SH, Joung JK, Yildiz A, Doudna JA
  TITLE     Enhanced proofreading governs CRISPR-Cas9 targeting accuracy.
  JOURNAL   Nature. 2017 Sep 20. doi: 10.1038/nature24268.
  PUBMED    28931002
REFERENCE   2 (bases 1 to 7614)
  AUTHORS   .
  TITLE     Direct Submission
  JOURNAL   Exported May 12, 2021 from SnapGene Server 1.1.58
            http://www.snapgene.com
FEATURES             Location/Qualifiers
     source          1..7614
                     /organism="synthetic DNA construct"
                     /mol_type="other DNA"
     primer_bind     complement(46..65)
                     /label=pRS-marker
                     /note="pRS vectors, use to sequence yeast selectable
                     marker"
     enhancer        237..616
                     /label=CMV enhancer
                     /note="human cytomegalovirus immediate early enhancer"
     promoter        617..820
                     /label=CMV promoter
                     /note="human cytomegalovirus (CMV) immediate early
                     promoter"
     primer_bind     771..791
                     /label=CMV-F
                     /note="Human CMV immediate early promoter, forward primer"
     primer_bind     862..881
                     /label=T7
                     /note="T7 promoter, forward primer"
     promoter        862..880
                     /label=T7 promoter
                     /note="promoter for bacteriophage T7 RNA polymerase"
     regulatory      888..897
                     /regulatory_class="other"
                     /note="vertebrate consensus sequence for strong initiation
                     of translation (Kozak, 1987)"
     CDS             894..4997
                     /codon_start=1
                     /product="Cas9 endonuclease from the Streptococcus pyogenes
                     Type II CRISPR/Cas system, mutated to improve targeting
                     specificity without compromising on-target activity (Chen
                     et al., 2017)"
                     /label=HypaCas9
                     /note="carries the mutations N692A, M694A, Q695A, and
                     H698A"
                     /translation="MDKKYSIGLDIGTNSVGWAVITDEYKVPSKKFKVLGNTDRHSIKK
                     NLIGALLFDSGETAEATRLKRTARRRYTRRKNRICYLQEIFSNEMAKVDDSFFHRLEES
                     FLVEEDKKHERHPIFGNIVDEVAYHEKYPTIYHLRKKLVDSTDKADLRLIYLALAHMIK
                     FRGHFLIEGDLNPDNSDVDKLFIQLVQTYNQLFEENPINASGVDAKAILSARLSKSRRL
                     ENLIAQLPGEKKNGLFGNLIALSLGLTPNFKSNFDLAEDAKLQLSKDTYDDDLDNLLAQ
                     IGDQYADLFLAAKNLSDAILLSDILRVNTEITKAPLSASMIKRYDEHHQDLTLLKALVR
                     QQLPEKYKEIFFDQSKNGYAGYIDGGASQEEFYKFIKPILEKMDGTEELLVKLNREDLL
                     RKQRTFDNGSIPHQIHLGELHAILRRQEDFYPFLKDNREKIEKILTFRIPYYVGPLARG
                     NSRFAWMTRKSEETITPWNFEEVVDKGASAQSFIERMTNFDKNLPNEKVLPKHSLLYEY
                     FTVYNELTKVKYVTEGMRKPAFLSGEQKKAIVDLLFKTNRKVTVKQLKEDYFKKIECFD
                     SVEISGVEDRFNASLGTYHDLLKIIKDKDFLDNEENEDILEDIVLTLTLFEDREMIEER
                     LKTYAHLFDDKVMKQLKRRRYTGWGRLSRKLINGIRDKQSGKTILDFLKSDGFANRAFA
                     ALIADDSLTFKEDIQKAQVSGQGDSLHEHIANLAGSPAIKKGILQTVKVVDELVKVMGR
                     HKPENIVIEMARENQTTQKGQKNSRERMKRIEEGIKELGSQILKEHPVENTQLQNEKLY
                     LYYLQNGRDMYVDQELDINRLSDYDVDHIVPQSFLKDDSIDNKVLTRSDKNRGKSDNVP
                     SEEVVKKMKNYWRQLLNAKLITQRKFDNLTKAERGGLSELDKAGFIKRQLVETRQITKH
                     VAQILDSRMNTKYDENDKLIREVKVITLKSKLVSDFRKDFQFYKVREINNYHHAHDAYL
                     NAVVGTALIKKYPKLESEFVYGDYKVYDVRKMIAKSEQEIGKATAKYFFYSNIMNFFKT
                     EITLANGEIRKRPLIETNGETGEIVWDKGRDFATVRKVLSMPQVNIVKKTEVQTGGFSK
                     ESILPKRNSDKLIARKKDWDPKKYGGFDSPTVAYSVLVVAKVEKGKSKKLKSVKELLGI
                     TIMERSSFEKNPIDFLEAKGYKEVKKDLIIKLPKYSLFELENGRKRMLASAGELQKGNE
                     LALPSKYVNFLYLASHYEKLKGSPEDNEQKQLFVEQHKHYLDEIIEQISEFSKRVILAD
                     ANLDKVLSAYNKHRDKPIREQAENIIHLFTLTNLGAPAAFKYFDTTIDRKRYTSTKEVL
                     DATLIHQSITGLYETRIDLSQLGGD"
     CDS             5004..5024
                     /codon_start=1
                     /product="nuclear localization signal of SV40 (simian virus
                     40) large T antigen"
                     /label=SV40 NLS
                     /translation="PKKKRKV"
     CDS             5031..5096
                     /codon_start=1
                     /product="three tandem FLAG(R) epitope tags, followed by an
                     enterokinase cleavage site"
                     /label=3xFLAG
                     /translation="DYKDHDGDYKDHDIDYKDDDDK"
     CDS             5114..5131
                     /codon_start=1
                     /product="6xHis affinity tag"
                     /label=6xHis
                     /translation="HHHHHH"
     primer_bind     complement(5154..5171)
                     /label=BGH-rev
                     /note="Bovine growth hormone terminator, reverse primer.
                     Also called BGH reverse"
     polyA_signal    5160..5384
                     /label=bGH poly(A) signal
                     /note="bovine growth hormone polyadenylation signal"
     primer_bind     complement(5455..5471)
                     /label=M13 rev
                     /note="common sequencing primer, one of multiple similar
                     variants"
     primer_bind     complement(5455..5471)
                     /label=M13 Reverse
                     /note="In lacZ gene. Also called M13-rev"
     primer_bind     complement(5468..5490)
                     /label=M13/pUC Reverse
                     /note="In lacZ gene"
     protein_bind    5479..5495
                     /label=lac operator
                     /bound_moiety="lac repressor encoded by lacI"
                     /note="The lac repressor binds to the lac operator to
                     inhibit transcription in E. coli. This inhibition can be
                     relieved by adding lactose or
                     isopropyl-beta-D-thiogalactopyranoside (IPTG)."
     promoter        complement(5503..5533)
                     /label=lac promoter
                     /note="promoter for the E. coli lac operon"
     protein_bind    5548..5569
                     /label=CAP binding site
                     /bound_moiety="E. coli catabolite activator protein"
                     /note="CAP binding activates transcription in the presence
                     of cAMP."
     primer_bind     complement(5686..5703)
                     /label=L4440
                     /note="L4440 vector, forward primer"
     rep_origin      complement(5857..6445)
                     /direction=LEFT
                     /label=ori
                     /note="high-copy-number ColE1/pMB1/pBR322/pUC origin of
                     replication"
     primer_bind     complement(5937..5956)
                     /label=pBR322ori-F
                     /note="pBR322 origin, forward primer"
     CDS             complement(6616..7476)
                     /codon_start=1
                     /gene="bla"
                     /product="beta-lactamase"
                     /label=AmpR
                     /note="confers resistance to ampicillin, carbenicillin, and
                     related antibiotics"
                     /translation="MSIQHFRVALIPFFAAFCLPVFAHPETLVKVKDAEDQLGARVGYI
                     ELDLNSGKILESFRPEERFPMMSTFKVLLCGAVLSRIDAGQEQLGRRIHYSQNDLVEYS
                     PVTEKHLTDGMTVRELCSAAITMSDNTAANLLLTTIGGPKELTAFLHNMGDHVTRLDRW
                     EPELNEAIPNDERDTTMPVAMATTLRKLLTGELLTLASRQQLIDWMEADKVAGPLLRSA
                     LPAGWFIADKSGAGERGSRGIIAALGPDGKPSRIVVIYTTGSQATMDERNRQIAEIGAS
                     LIKHW"
     primer_bind     7239..7258
                     /label=Amp-R
                     /note="Ampicillin resistance gene, reverse primer"
     promoter        complement(7477..7581)
                     /gene="bla"
                     /label=AmpR promoter
ORIGIN
        1 cggatcggga gatcgatctc ccgatcccct agggtcgact ctcagtacaa tctgctctga
       61 tgccgcatag ttaagccagt atctgctccc tgcttgtgtg ttggaggtcg ctgagtagtg
      121 cgcgagcaaa atttaagcta caacaaggca aggcttgacc gacaattgca tgaagaatct
      181 gcttagggtt aggcgttttg cgctgcttcg cgatgtacgg gccagatata cgcgttgaca
      241 ttgattattg actagttatt aatagtaatc aattacgggg tcattagttc atagcccata
      301 tatggagttc cgcgttacat aacttacggt aaatggcccg cctggctgac cgcccaacga
      361 cccccgccca ttgacgtcaa taatgacgta tgttcccata gtaacgccaa tagggacttt
      421 ccattgacgt caatgggtgg agtatttacg gtaaactgcc cacttggcag tacatcaagt
      481 gtatcatatg ccaagtacgc cccctattga cgtcaatgac ggtaaatggc ccgcctggca
      541 ttatgcccag tacatgacct tatgggactt tcctacttgg cagtacatct acgtattagt
      601 catcgctatt accatggtga tgcggttttg gcagtacatc aatgggcgtg gatagcggtt
      661 tgactcacgg ggatttccaa gtctccaccc cattgacgtc aatgggagtt tgttttggca
      721 ccaaaatcaa cgggactttc caaaatgtcg taacaactcc gccccattga cgcaaatggg
      781 cggtaggcgt gtacggtggg aggtctatat aagcagagct ggtttagtga accgtcagat
      841 ccgctagaga tccgcggccg ctaatacgac tcactatagg gagagccgcc accatggata
      901 aaaagtattc tattggttta gacatcggca ctaattccgt tggatgggct gtcataaccg
      961 atgaatacaa agtaccttca aagaaattta aggtgttggg gaacacagac cgtcattcga
     1021 ttaaaaagaa tcttatcggt gccctcctat tcgatagtgg cgaaacggca gaggcgactc
     1081 gcctgaaacg aaccgctcgg agaaggtata cacgtcgcaa gaaccgaata tgttacttac
     1141 aagaaatttt tagcaatgag atggccaaag ttgacgattc tttctttcac cgtttggaag
     1201 agtccttcct tgtcgaagag gacaagaaac atgaacggca ccccatcttt ggaaacatag
     1261 tagatgaggt ggcatatcat gaaaagtacc caacgattta tcacctcaga aaaaagctag
     1321 ttgactcaac tgataaagcg gacctgaggt taatctactt ggctcttgcc catatgataa
     1381 agttccgtgg gcactttctc attgagggtg atctaaatcc ggacaactcg gatgtcgaca
     1441 aactgttcat ccagttagta caaacctata atcagttgtt tgaagagaac cctataaatg
     1501 caagtggcgt ggatgcgaag gctattctta gcgcccgcct ctctaaatcc cgacggctag
     1561 aaaacctgat cgcacaatta cccggagaga agaaaaatgg gttgttcggt aaccttatag
     1621 cgctctcact aggcctgaca ccaaatttta agtcgaactt cgacttagct gaagatgcca
     1681 aattgcagct tagtaaggac acgtacgatg acgatctcga caatctactg gcacaaattg
     1741 gagatcagta tgcggactta tttttggctg ccaaaaacct tagcgatgca atcctcctat
     1801 ctgacatact gagagttaat actgagatta ccaaggcgcc gttatccgct tcaatgatca
     1861 aaaggtacga tgaacatcac caagacttga cacttctcaa ggccctagtc cgtcagcaac
     1921 tgcctgagaa atataaggaa atattctttg atcagtcgaa aaacgggtac gcaggttata
     1981 ttgacggcgg agcgagtcaa gaggaattct acaagtttat caaacccata ttagagaaga
     2041 tggatgggac ggaagagttg cttgtaaaac tcaatcgcga agatctactg cgaaagcagc
     2101 ggactttcga caacggtagc attccacatc aaatccactt aggcgaattg catgctatac
     2161 ttagaaggca ggaggatttt tatccgttcc tcaaagacaa tcgtgaaaag attgagaaaa
     2221 tcctaacctt tcgcatacct tactatgtgg gacccctggc ccgagggaac tctcggttcg
     2281 catggatgac aagaaagtcc gaagaaacga ttactccatg gaattttgag gaagttgtcg
     2341 ataaaggtgc gtcagctcaa tcgttcatcg agaggatgac caactttgac aagaatttac
     2401 cgaacgaaaa agtattgcct aagcacagtt tactttacga gtatttcaca gtgtacaatg
     2461 aactcacgaa agttaagtat gtcactgagg gcatgcgtaa acccgccttt ctaagcggag
     2521 aacagaagaa agcaatagta gatctgttat tcaagaccaa ccgcaaagtg acagttaagc
     2581 aattgaaaga ggactacttt aagaaaattg aatgcttcga ttctgtcgag atctccgggg
     2641 tagaagatcg atttaatgcg tcacttggta cgtatcatga cctcctaaag ataattaaag
     2701 ataaggactt cctggataac gaagagaatg aagatatctt agaagatata gtgttgactc
     2761 ttaccctctt tgaagatcgg gaaatgattg aggaaagact aaaaacatac gctcacctgt
     2821 tcgacgataa ggttatgaaa cagttaaaga ggcgtcgcta tacgggctgg ggacgattgt
     2881 cgcggaaact tatcaacggg ataagagaca agcaaagtgg taaaactatt ctcgattttc
     2941 taaagagcga cggcttcgcc aatagggcct ttgcagccct gatcgctgat gactctttaa
     3001 ccttcaaaga ggatatacaa aaggcacagg tttccggaca aggggactca ttgcacgaac
     3061 atattgcgaa tcttgctggt tcgccagcca tcaaaaaggg catactccag acagtcaaag
     3121 tagtggatga gctagttaag gtcatgggac gtcacaaacc ggaaaacatt gtaatcgaga
     3181 tggcacgcga aaatcaaacg actcagaagg ggcaaaaaaa cagtcgagag cggatgaaga
     3241 gaatagaaga gggtattaaa gaactgggca gccagatctt aaaggagcat cctgtggaaa
     3301 atacccaatt gcagaacgag aaactttacc tctattacct acaaaatgga agggacatgt
     3361 atgttgatca ggaactggac ataaaccgtt tatctgatta cgacgtcgat cacattgtac
     3421 cccaatcctt tttgaaggac gattcaatcg acaataaagt gcttacacgc tcggataaga
     3481 accgagggaa aagtgacaat gttccaagcg aggaagtcgt aaagaaaatg aagaactatt
     3541 ggcggcagct cctaaatgcg aaactgataa cgcaaagaaa gttcgataac ttaactaaag
     3601 ctgagagggg tggcttgtct gaacttgaca aggccggatt tattaaacgt cagctcgtgg
     3661 aaacccgcca aatcacaaag catgttgcac agatactaga ttcccgaatg aatacgaaat
     3721 acgacgagaa cgataagctg attcgggaag tcaaagtaat cactttaaag tcaaaattgg
     3781 tgtcggactt cagaaaggat tttcaattct ataaagttag ggagataaat aactaccacc
     3841 atgcgcacga cgcttatctt aatgccgtcg tagggaccgc actcattaag aaatacccga
     3901 agctagaaag tgagtttgtg tatggtgatt acaaagttta tgacgtccgt aagatgatcg
     3961 cgaaaagcga acaggagata ggcaaggcta cagccaaata cttcttttat tctaacatta
     4021 tgaatttctt taagacggaa atcactctgg caaacggaga gatacgcaaa cgacctttaa
     4081 ttgaaaccaa tggggagaca ggtgaaatcg tatgggataa gggccgggac ttcgcgacgg
     4141 tgagaaaagt tttgtccatg ccccaagtca acatagtaaa gaaaactgag gtgcagaccg
     4201 gagggttttc aaaggaatcg attcttccaa aaaggaatag tgataagctc atcgctcgta
     4261 aaaaggactg ggacccgaaa aagtacggtg gcttcgatag ccctacagtt gcctattctg
     4321 tcctagtagt ggcaaaagtt gagaagggaa aatccaagaa actgaagtca gtcaaagaat
     4381 tattggggat aacgattatg gagcgctcgt cttttgaaaa gaaccccatc gacttccttg
     4441 aggcgaaagg ttacaaggaa gtaaaaaagg atctcataat taaactacca aagtatagtc
     4501 tgtttgagtt agaaaatggc cgaaaacgga tgttggctag cgccggagag cttcaaaagg
     4561 ggaacgaact cgcactaccg tctaaatacg tgaatttcct gtatttagcg tcccattacg
     4621 agaagttgaa aggttcacct gaagataacg aacagaagca actttttgtt gagcagcaca
     4681 aacattatct cgacgaaatc atagagcaaa tttcggaatt cagtaagaga gtcatcctag
     4741 ctgatgccaa tctggacaaa gtattaagcg catacaacaa gcacagggat aaacccatac
     4801 gtgagcaggc ggaaaatatt atccatttgt ttactcttac caacctcggc gctccagccg
     4861 cattcaagta ttttgacaca acgatagatc gcaaacgata cacttctacc aaggaggtgc
     4921 tagacgcgac actgattcac caatccatca cgggattata tgaaactcgg atagatttgt
     4981 cacagcttgg gggtgacgga tcccccaaga agaagaggaa agtctcgagc gactacaaag
     5041 accatgacgg tgattataaa gatcatgaca tcgattacaa ggatgacgat gacaaggctg
     5101 caggatgacc ggtcatcatc accatcacca ttgagtttaa acccgctgat cagcctcgac
     5161 tgtgccttct agttgccagc catctgttgt ttgcccctcc cccgtgcctt ccttgaccct
     5221 ggaaggtgcc actcccactg tcctttccta ataaaatgag gaaattgcat cgcattgtct
     5281 gagtaggtgt cattctattc tggggggtgg ggtggggcag gacagcaagg gggaggattg
     5341 ggaagacaat agcaggcatg ctggggatgc ggtgggctct atggcttctg aggcggaaag
     5401 aaccagctgg ggctcgatac cgtcgacctc tagctagagc ttggcgtaat catggtcata
     5461 gctgtttcct gtgtgaaatt gttatccgct cacaattcca cacaacatac gagccggaag
     5521 cataaagtgt aaagcctagg gtgcctaatg agtgagctaa ctcacattaa ttgcgttgcg
     5581 ctcactgccc gctttccagt cgggaaacct gtcgtgccag ctgcattaat gaatcggcca
     5641 acgcgcgggg agaggcggtt tgcgtattgg gcgctcttcc gcttcctcgc tcactgactc
     5701 gctgcgctcg gtcgttcggc tgcggcgagc ggtatcagct cactcaaagg cggtaatacg
     5761 gttatccaca gaatcagggg ataacgcagg aaagaacatg tgagcaaaag gccagcaaaa
     5821 ggccaggaac cgtaaaaagg ccgcgttgct ggcgtttttc cataggctcc gcccccctga
     5881 cgagcatcac aaaaatcgac gctcaagtca gaggtggcga aacccgacag gactataaag
     5941 ataccaggcg tttccccctg gaagctccct cgtgcgctct cctgttccga ccctgccgct
     6001 taccggatac ctgtccgcct ttctcccttc gggaagcgtg gcgctttctc atagctcacg
     6061 ctgtaggtat ctcagttcgg tgtaggtcgt tcgctccaag ctgggctgtg tgcacgaacc
     6121 ccccgttcag cccgaccgct gcgccttatc cggtaactat cgtcttgagt ccaacccggt
     6181 aagacacgac ttatcgccac tggcagcagc cactggtaac aggattagca gagcgaggta
     6241 tgtaggcggt gctacagagt tcttgaagtg gtggcctaac tacggctaca ctagaagaac
     6301 agtatttggt atctgcgctc tgctgaagcc agttaccttc ggaaaaagag ttggtagctc
     6361 ttgatccggc aaacaaacca ccgctggtag cggtggtttt tttgtttgca agcagcagat
     6421 tacgcgcaga aaaaaaggat ctcaagaaga tcctttgatc ttttctacgg ggtctgacgc
     6481 tcagtggaac gaaaactcac gttaagggat tttggtcatg agattatcaa aaaggatctt
     6541 cacctagatc cttttaaatt aaaaatgaag ttttaaatca atctaaagta tatatgagta
     6601 aacttggtct gacagttacc aatgcttaat cagtgaggca cctatctcag cgatctgtct
     6661 atttcgttca tccatagttg cctgactccc cgtcgtgtag ataactacga tacgggaggg
     6721 cttaccatct ggccccagtg ctgcaatgat accgcgagac ccacgctcac cggctccaga
     6781 tttatcagca ataaaccagc cagccggaag ggccgagcgc agaagtggtc ctgcaacttt
     6841 atccgcctcc atccagtcta ttaattgttg ccgggaagct agagtaagta gttcgccagt
     6901 taatagtttg cgcaacgttg ttgccattgc tacaggcatc gtggtgtcac gctcgtcgtt
     6961 tggtatggct tcattcagct ccggttccca acgatcaagg cgagttacat gatcccccat
     7021 gttgtgcaaa aaagcggtta gctccttcgg tcctccgatc gttgtcagaa gtaagttggc
     7081 cgcagtgtta tcactcatgg ttatggcagc actgcataat tctcttactg tcatgccatc
     7141 cgtaagatgc ttttctgtga ctggtgagta ctcaaccaag tcattctgag aatagtgtat
     7201 gcggcgaccg agttgctctt gcccggcgtc aatacgggat aataccgcgc cacatagcag
     7261 aactttaaaa gtgctcatca ttggaaaacg ttcttcgggg cgaaaactct caaggatctt
     7321 accgctgttg agatccagtt cgatgtaacc cactcgtgca cccaactgat cttcagcatc
     7381 ttttactttc accagcgttt ctgggtgagc aaaaacagga aggcaaaatg ccgcaaaaaa
     7441 gggaataagg gcgacacgga aatgttgaat actcatactc ttcctttttc aatattattg
     7501 aagcatttat cagggttatt gtctcatgag cggatacata tttgaatgta tttagaaaaa
     7561 taaacaaata ggggttccgc gcacatttcc ccgaaaagtg ccacctgacg tcga
//
